Addgene plasmid #79006: Cas9-GFP_sg_mTfeb
Purpose: Expresses WT Cas9 and GFP, along with a sgRNA to mouse Tfeb.
Depositing lab: Reuben Shaw. Depositing organization: Salk Institute for Biological Studies. Publication: AMPK governs lineage specification through Tfeb-dependent regulation of lysosomes. Young NP, Kamireddy A, Van Nostrand JL, Eichner LJ, Shokhirev MN, Dayn Y, Shaw RJ. Genes Dev. 2016 Mar 1;30(5):535-52. doi: 10.1101/gad.274142.115. PubMed 26944679.
Backbone
  Vector backbone: pSpCas9(BB)-2A-GFP (PX458)
  Total vector size (bp): 9300
  Vector type: Mammalian Expression, CRISPR
Growth in bacteria
  Bacterial resistance: Ampicillin, 100 μg/mL
  Growth temperature: 37°C
  Growth strain: DH5alpha
  Copy number: High Copy
Gene/Insert
  Gene/Insert name: sgTfeb
  gRNA/shRNA sequence: AGCACTGTTGCCGGCCGAGG
  Species: M. musculus (mouse)
  Entrez Gene: Tfeb (a.k.a. Tcfeb, bHLHe35)
  Promoter: U6
  Cloning method: Restriction Enzyme; 5′ cloning site BbsI (destroyed during cloning); 3′ cloning site BbsI (destroyed during cloning)
  Sequencing primers: 5′ GAGGGCCTATTTCCCATGATTCC
Terms and licenses: Academic/Nonprofit Terms; Industry Terms: Not Available to Industry
How to cite: Cas9-GFP_sg_mTfeb was a gift from Reuben Shaw (Addgene plasmid # 79006 ; http://n2t.net/addgene:79006 ; RRID:Addgene_79006)
