[The description below was written by a language model from this plasmid's Addgene catalogue record and pLannotate feature annotations shown in this document.]
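Description:
Cas9-GFP_sg_mTfeb is a mammalian expression CRISPR plasmid of about 9.3 kb built on the pSpCas9(BB)-2A-GFP (PX458) backbone, carrying everything needed for Cas9-mediated targeting of the mouse Tfeb gene from a single vector. It is propagated in E. coli as a high-copy plasmid through a ColE1/pUC-type origin and selected with ampicillin via the β-lactamase gene. An f1 phage origin is also present. A single AAV2 inverted terminal repeat and short bom and rop fragments are annotated downstream of the expression cassette. These appear to be backbone remnants, and nothing in the record indicates that the plasmid is intended for viral packaging.

The payload consists of two expression units. A human U6 RNA polymerase III promoter drives a single guide RNA in which a 20-nucleotide spacer against mouse Tfeb is fused to the Streptococcus pyogenes gRNA scaffold. The spacer was inserted between BbsI sites that were destroyed during cloning. A hybrid promoter made of the CMV enhancer, chicken β-actin promoter and a hybrid intron then drives wild-type S. pyogenes Cas9. The annotation tool labels Cas9 as adjoining N- and C-terminal portions, but these form one continuous coding sequence, followed by a nucleoplasmin nuclear localization signal. EGFP lies downstream in the same transcript, linked according to the backbone name by a 2A peptide that is not itself annotated in the feature table. The unit ends with a bovine growth hormone polyadenylation signal.

Because GFP is co-expressed with Cas9, transfected cells can be identified or sorted by fluorescence. The plasmid is suited to disrupting Tfeb in mouse cells, and the associated study concerns AMPK, Tfeb-dependent lysosome regulation and lineage specification.
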