Features (pLannotate 1.2.2; 19 found; start..end, strand, type, name):
      1..241     +  promoter       U6 promoter: RNA polymerase III promoter for human U6 snRNA
    271..346     +  misc_RNA       gRNA scaffold: guide RNA scaffold for the Streptococcus pyogenes CRISPR/Cas9 system
    353..396     +  misc_RNA       gRNA scaffold (fragment): guide RNA scaffold for the Streptococcus pyogenes CRISPR/Cas9 system
    443..728     +  enhancer       CMV enhancer: human cytomegalovirus immediate early enhancer; contains an 18-bp deletion relative to the standard CMV enhancer
    730..1007    +  promoter       chicken β-actin promoter: No description available
   1008..1235    +  intron         hybrid intron: hybrid between chicken β-actin (CBA) and minute virus of mice (MMV) introns (Gray et al., 2011)
   1373..2974    +  CDS            Cas9(N): N-terminal portion of Streptococcus pyogenes Cas9 (Zetsche et al., 2015)
   2975..5473    +  CDS            Cas9(C): C-terminal portion of Streptococcus pyogenes Cas9 (Zetsche et al., 2015)
   5474..5521    +  CDS            nucleoplasmin NLS: bipartite nuclear localization signal from nucleoplasmin
   5591..6304    +  CDS            EGFP: EGFP is a basic (constitutively fluorescent) green fluorescent protein published in 1996, derived from Aequorea victoria. It is reported to be a rapidly-maturing weak dimer with moderate acid sensitivity.
   6338..6449    +  polyA_signal   bGH poly(A) signal: bovine growth hormone polyadenylation signal
   6554..6694    +  repeat_region  AAV2 ITR: inverted terminal repeat of adeno-associated virus serotype 2 inverted
   6699..6750    -  misc_feature   bom (fragment): basis of mobility region from pBR322
   6769..7224    +  rep_origin     f1 ori (sequence partly withheld): f1 bacteriophage origin of replication; arrow indicates direction of (+) strand synthesis
   7225..7274    -  misc_feature   bom (fragment): basis of mobility region from pBR322
   7376..7411    -  CDS            rop (fragment): Rop protein, which maintains plasmids at low copy number; rop
   7506..7610    +  promoter       AmpR promoter: bla
   7611..8471    +  CDS            AmpR: β-lactamase; bla; confers resistance to ampicillin, carbenicillin, and related antibiotics
   8642..9230    +  rep_origin     ori: high-copy-number ColE1/pMB1/pBR322/pUC origin of replication
>Addgene plasmid #79006 | Cas9-GFP_sg_mTfeb | addgene full sequence | sequence record 417808 | Addgene NGS Result
GAGGGCCTATTTCCCATGATTCCTTCATATTTGCATATACGATACAAGGCTGTTAGAGAGATAATTGGAA
TTAATTTGACTGTAAACACAAAGATATTAGTACAAAATACGTGACGTAGAAAGTAATAATTTCTTGGGTA
GTTTGCAGTTTTAAAATTATGTTTTAAAATGGACTATCATATGCTTACCGTAACTTGAAAGTATTTCGAT
TTCTTGGCTTTATATATCTTGTGGAAAGGACGAAACACCGAGCACTGTTGCCGGCCGAGGGTTTTAGAGC
TAGAAATAGCAAGTTAAAATAAGGCTAGTCCGTTATCAACTTGAAAAAGTGGCACCGAGTCGGTGCTTTT
TTGTTTTAGAGCTAGAAATAGCAAGTTAAAATAAGGCTAGTCCGTTTTTAGCGCGTGCGCCAATTCTGCA
GACAAATGGCTCTAGAGGTACCCGTTACATAACTTACGGTAAATGGCCCGCCTGGCTGACCGCCCAACGA
CCCCCGCCCATTGACGTCAATAGTAACGCCAATAGGGACTTTCCATTGACGTCAATGGGTGGAGTATTTA
CGGTAAACTGCCCACTTGGCAGTACATCAAGTGTATCATATGCCAAGTACGCCCCCTATTGACGTCAATG
ACGGTAAATGGCCCGCCTGGCATTGTGCCCAGTACATGACCTTATGGGACTTTCCTACTTGGCAGTACAT
CTACGTATTAGTCATCGCTATTACCATGGTCGAGGTGAGCCCCACGTTCTGCTTCACTCTCCCCATCTCC
CCCCCCTCCCCACCCCCAATTTTGTATTTATTTATTTTTTAATTATTTTGTGCAGCGATGGGGGCGGGGG
GGGGGGGGGGGCGCGCGCCAGGCGGGGCGGGGCGGGGCGAGGGGCGGGGCGGGGCGAGGCGGAGAGGTGC
GGCGGCAGCCAATCAGAGCGGCGCGCTCCGAAAGTTTCCTTTTATGGCGAGGCGGCGGCGGCGGCGGCCC
TATAAAAAGCGAAGCGCGCGGCGGGCGGGAGTCGCTGCGCGCTGCCTTCGCCCCGTGCCCCGCTCCGCCG
CCGCCTCGCGCCGCCCGCCCCGGCTCTGACTGACCGCGTTACTCCCACAGGTGAGCGGGCGGGACGGCCC
TTCTCCTCCGGGCTGTAATTAGCTGAGCAAGAGGTAAGGGTTTAAGGGATGGTTGGTTGGTGGGGTATTA
ATGTTTAATTACCTGGAGCACCTGCCTGAAATCACTTTTTTTCAGGTTGGACCGGTGCCACCATGGACTA
TAAGGACCACGACGGAGACTACAAGGATCATGATATTGATTACAAAGACGATGACGATAAGATGGCCCCA
AAGAAGAAGCGGAAGGTCGGTATCCACGGAGTCCCAGCAGCCGACAAGAAGTACAGCATCGGCCTGGACA
TCGGCACCAACTCTGTGGGCTGGGCCGTGATCACCGACGAGTACAAGGTGCCCAGCAAGAAATTCAAGGT
GCTGGGCAACACCGACCGGCACAGCATCAAGAAGAACCTGATCGGAGCCCTGCTGTTCGACAGCGGCGAA
ACAGCCGAGGCCACCCGGCTGAAGAGAACCGCCAGAAGAAGATACACCAGACGGAAGAACCGGATCTGCT
ATCTGCAAGAGATCTTCAGCAACGAGATGGCCAAGGTGGACGACAGCTTCTTCCACAGACTGGAAGAGTC
CTTCCTGGTGGAAGAGGATAAGAAGCACGAGCGGCACCCCATCTTCGGCAACATCGTGGACGAGGTGGCC
TACCACGAGAAGTACCCCACCATCTACCACCTGAGAAAGAAACTGGTGGACAGCACCGACAAGGCCGACC
TGCGGCTGATCTATCTGGCCCTGGCCCACATGATCAAGTTCCGGGGCCACTTCCTGATCGAGGGCGACCT
GAACCCCGACAACAGCGACGTGGACAAGCTGTTCATCCAGCTGGTGCAGACCTACAACCAGCTGTTCGAG
GAAAACCCCATCAACGCCAGCGGCGTGGACGCCAAGGCCATCCTGTCTGCCAGACTGAGCAAGAGCAGAC
GGCTGGAAAATCTGATCGCCCAGCTGCCCGGCGAGAAGAAGAATGGCCTGTTCGGAAACCTGATTGCCCT
GAGCCTGGGCCTGACCCCCAACTTCAAGAGCAACTTCGACCTGGCCGAGGATGCCAAACTGCAGCTGAGC
AAGGACACCTACGACGACGACCTGGACAACCTGCTGGCCCAGATCGGCGACCAGTACGCCGACCTGTTTC
TGGCCGCCAAGAACCTGTCCGACGCCATCCTGCTGAGCGACATCCTGAGAGTGAACACCGAGATCACCAA
GGCCCCCCTGAGCGCCTCTATGATCAAGAGATACGACGAGCACCACCAGGACCTGACCCTGCTGAAAGCT
CTCGTGCGGCAGCAGCTGCCTGAGAAGTACAAAGAGATTTTCTTCGACCAGAGCAAGAACGGCTACGCCG
GCTACATTGACGGCGGAGCCAGCCAGGAAGAGTTCTACAAGTTCATCAAGCCCATCCTGGAAAAGATGGA
CGGCACCGAGGAACTGCTCGTGAAGCTGAACAGAGAGGACCTGCTGCGGAAGCAGCGGACCTTCGACAAC
GGCAGCATCCCCCACCAGATCCACCTGGGAGAGCTGCACGCCATTCTGCGGCGGCAGGAAGATTTTTACC
CATTCCTGAAGGACAACCGGGAAAAGATCGAGAAGATCCTGACCTTCCGCATCCCCTACTACGTGGGCCC
TCTGGCCAGGGGAAACAGCAGATTCGCCTGGATGACCAGAAAGAGCGAGGAAACCATCACCCCCTGGAAC
TTCGAGGAAGTGGTGGACAAGGGCGCTTCCGCCCAGAGCTTCATCGAGCGGATGACCAACTTCGATAAGA
ACCTGCCCAACGAGAAGGTGCTGCCCAAGCACAGCCTGCTGTACGAGTACTTCACCGTGTATAACGAGCT
GACCAAAGTGAAATACGTGACCGAGGGAATGAGAAAGCCCGCCTTCCTGAGCGGCGAGCAGAAAAAGGCC
ATCGTGGACCTGCTGTTCAAGACCAACCGGAAAGTGACCGTGAAGCAGCTGAAAGAGGACTACTTCAAGA
AAATCGAGTGCTTCGACTCCGTGGAAATCTCCGGCGTGGAAGATCGGTTCAACGCCTCCCTGGGCACATA
CCACGATCTGCTGAAAATTATCAAGGACAAGGACTTCCTGGACAATGAGGAAAACGAGGACATTCTGGAA
GATATCGTGCTGACCCTGACACTGTTTGAGGACAGAGAGATGATCGAGGAACGGCTGAAAACCTATGCCC
ACCTGTTCGACGACAAAGTGATGAAGCAGCTGAAGCGGCGGAGATACACCGGCTGGGGCAGGCTGAGCCG
GAAGCTGATCAACGGCATCCGGGACAAGCAGTCCGGCAAGACAATCCTGGATTTCCTGAAGTCCGACGGC
TTCGCCAACAGAAACTTCATGCAGCTGATCCACGACGACAGCCTGACCTTTAAAGAGGACATCCAGAAAG
CCCAGGTGTCCGGCCAGGGCGATAGCCTGCACGAGCACATTGCCAATCTGGCCGGCAGCCCCGCCATTAA
GAAGGGCATCCTGCAGACAGTGAAGGTGGTGGACGAGCTCGTGAAAGTGATGGGCCGGCACAAGCCCGAG
AACATCGTGATCGAAATGGCCAGAGAGAACCAGACCACCCAGAAGGGACAGAAGAACAGCCGCGAGAGAA
TGAAGCGGATCGAAGAGGGCATCAAAGAGCTGGGCAGCCAGATCCTGAAAGAACACCCCGTGGAAAACAC
CCAGCTGCAGAACGAGAAGCTGTACCTGTACTACCTGCAGAATGGGCGGGATATGTACGTGGACCAGGAA
CTGGACATCAACCGGCTGTCCGACTACGATGTGGACCATATCGTGCCTCAGAGCTTTCTGAAGGACGACT
CCATCGACAACAAGGTGCTGACCAGAAGCGACAAGAACCGGGGCAAGAGCGACAACGTGCCCTCCGAAGA
GGTCGTGAAGAAGATGAAGAACTACTGGCGGCAGCTGCTGAACGCCAAGCTGATTACCCAGAGAAAGTTC
GACAATCTGACCAAGGCCGAGAGAGGCGGCCTGAGCGAACTGGATAAGGCCGGCTTCATCAAGAGACAGC
TGGTGGAAACCCGGCAGATCACAAAGCACGTGGCACAGATCCTGGACTCCCGGATGAACACTAAGTACGA
CGAGAATGACAAGCTGATCCGGGAAGTGAAAGTGATCACCCTGAAGTCCAAGCTGGTGTCCGATTTCCGG
AAGGATTTCCAGTTTTACAAAGTGCGCGAGATCAACAACTACCACCACGCCCACGACGCCTACCTGAACG
CCGTCGTGGGAACCGCCCTGATCAAAAAGTACCCTAAGCTGGAAAGCGAGTTCGTGTACGGCGACTACAA
GGTGTACGACGTGCGGAAGATGATCGCCAAGAGCGAGCAGGAAATCGGCAAGGCTACCGCCAAGTACTTC
TTCTACAGCAACATCATGAACTTTTTCAAGACCGAGATTACCCTGGCCAACGGCGAGATCCGGAAGCGGC
CTCTGATCGAGACAAACGGCGAAACCGGGGAGATCGTGTGGGATAAGGGCCGGGATTTTGCCACCGTGCG
GAAAGTGCTGAGCATGCCCCAAGTGAATATCGTGAAAAAGACCGAGGTGCAGACAGGCGGCTTCAGCAAA
GAGTCTATCCTGCCCAAGAGGAACAGCGATAAGCTGATCGCCAGAAAGAAGGACTGGGACCCTAAGAAGT
ACGGCGGCTTCGACAGCCCCACCGTGGCCTATTCTGTGCTGGTGGTGGCCAAAGTGGAAAAGGGCAAGTC
CAAGAAACTGAAGAGTGTGAAAGAGCTGCTGGGGATCACCATCATGGAAAGAAGCAGCTTCGAGAAGAAT
CCCATCGACTTTCTGGAAGCCAAGGGCTACAAAGAAGTGAAAAAGGACCTGATCATCAAGCTGCCTAAGT
ACTCCCTGTTCGAGCTGGAAAACGGCCGGAAGAGAATGCTGGCCTCTGCCGGCGAACTGCAGAAGGGAAA
CGAACTGGCCCTGCCCTCCAAATATGTGAACTTCCTGTACCTGGCCAGCCACTATGAGAAGCTGAAGGGC
TCCCCCGAGGATAATGAGCAGAAACAGCTGTTTGTGGAACAGCACAAGCACTACCTGGACGAGATCATCG
AGCAGATCAGCGAGTTCTCCAAGAGAGTGATCCTGGCCGACGCTAATCTGGACAAAGTGCTGTCCGCCTA
CAACAAGCACCGGGATAAGCCCATCAGAGAGCAGGCCGAGAATATCATCCACCTGTTTACCCTGACCAAT
CTGGGAGCCCCTGCCGCCTTCAAGTACTTTGACACCACCATCGACCGGAAGAGGTACACCAGCACCAAAG
AGGTGCTGGACGCCACCCTGATCCACCAGAGCATCACCGGCCTGTACGAGACACGGATCGACCTGTCTCA
GCTGGGAGGCGACAAAAGGCCGGCGGCCACGAAAAAGGCCGGCCAGGCAAAAAAGAAAAAGGAATTCGGC
AGTGGAGAGGGCAGAGGAAGTCTGCTAACATGCGGTGACGTCGAGGAGAATCCTGGCCCAGTGAGCAAGG
GCGAGGAGCTGTTCACCGGGGTGGTGCCCATCCTGGTCGAGCTGGACGGCGACGTAAACGGCCACAAGTT
CAGCGTGTCCGGCGAGGGCGAGGGCGATGCCACCTACGGCAAGCTGACCCTGAAGTTCATCTGCACCACC
GGCAAGCTGCCCGTGCCCTGGCCCACCCTCGTGACCACCCTGACCTACGGCGTGCAGTGCTTCAGCCGCT
ACCCCGACCACATGAAGCAGCACGACTTCTTCAAGTCCGCCATGCCCGAAGGCTACGTCCAGGAGCGCAC
CATCTTCTTCAAGGACGACGGCAACTACAAGACCCGCGCCGAGGTGAAGTTCGAGGGCGACACCCTGGTG
AACCGCATCGAGCTGAAGGGCATCGACTTCAAGGAGGACGGCAACATCCTGGGGCACAAGCTGGAGTACA
ACTACAACAGCCACAACGTCTATATCATGGCCGACAAGCAGAAGAACGGCATCAAGGTGAACTTCAAGAT
CCGCCACAACATCGAGGACGGCAGCGTGCAGCTCGCCGACCACTACCAGCAGAACACCCCCATCGGCGAC
GGCCCCGTGCTGCTGCCCGACAACCACTACCTGAGCACCCAGTCCGCCCTGAGCAAAGACCCCAACGAGA
AGCGCGATCACATGGTCCTGCTGGAGTTCGTGACCGCCGCCGGGATCACTCTCGGCATGGACGAGCTGTA
CAAGGAATTCTAACTAGAGCTCGCTGATCAGCCTCGACTGTGCCTTCTAGTTGCCAGCCATCTGTTGTTT
GCCCCTCCCCCGTGCCTTCCTTGACCCTGGAAGGTGCCACTCCCACTGTCCTTTCCTAATAAAATGAGGA
AATTGCATCGCATTGTCTGAGTAGGTGTCATTCTATTCTGGGGGGTGGGGTGGGGCAGGACAGCAAGGGG
GAGGATTGGGAAGAGAATAGCAGGCATGCTGGGGAGCGGCCGCAGGAACCCCTAGTGATGGAGTTGGCCA
CTCCCTCTCTGCGCGCTCGCTCGCTCACTGAGGCCGGGCGACCAAAGGTCGCCCGACGCCCGGGCTTTGC
CCGGGCGGCCTCAGTGAGCGAGCGAGCGCGCAGCTGCCTGCAGGGGCGCCTGATGCGGTATTTTCTCCTT
ACGCATCTGTGCGGTATTTCACACCGCATA
[95 nt withheld, positions 6751-6845]
T
[46 nt withheld, positions 6847-6892]
C
[141 nt withheld, positions 6894-7034]
CCTTTGACGTTGGAGTCCACGTTCTTT
[37 nt withheld, positions 7062-7098]
ACTCTATCTCGGGCTATTCTTTTGATTTATAAGGGATTTTGCCGATTTCGGTCTATTGGTTAAAAAATGA
GCTGATTTAACAAAAATTTAACGCGAATTTTAACAAAATATTAACGTTTACAATTTTATGGTGCACTCTC
AGTACAATCTGCTCTGATGCCGCATAGTTAAGCCAGCCCCGACACCCGCCAACACCCGCTGACGCGCCCT
GACGGGCTTGTCTGCTCCCGGCATCCGCTTACAGACAAGCTGTGACCGTCTCCGGGAGCTGCATGTGTCA
GAGGTTTTCACCGTCATCACCGAAACGCGCGAGACGAAAGGGCCTCGTGATACGCCTATTTTTATAGGTT
AATGTCATGATAATAATGGTTTCTTAGACGTCAGGTGGCACTTTTCGGGGAAATGTGCGCGGAACCCCTA
TTTGTTTATTTTTCTAAATACATTCAAATATGTATCCGCTCATGAGACAATAACCCTGATAAATGCTTCA
ATAATATTGAAAAAGGAAGAGTATGAGTATTCAACATTTCCGTGTCGCCCTTATTCCCTTTTTTGCGGCA
TTTTGCCTTCCTGTTTTTGCTCACCCAGAAACGCTGGTGAAAGTAAAAGATGCTGAAGATCAGTTGGGTG
CACGAGTGGGTTACATCGAACTGGATCTCAACAGCGGTAAGATCCTTGAGAGTTTTCGCCCCGAAGAACG
TTTTCCAATGATGAGCACTTTTAAAGTTCTGCTATGTGGCGCGGTATTATCCCGTATTGACGCCGGGCAA
GAGCAACTCGGTCGCCGCATACACTATTCTCAGAATGACTTGGTTGAGTACTCACCAGTCACAGAAAAGC
ATCTTACGGATGGCATGACAGTAAGAGAATTATGCAGTGCTGCCATAACCATGAGTGATAACACTGCGGC
CAACTTACTTCTGACAACGATCGGAGGACCGAAGGAGCTAACCGCTTTTTTGCACAACATGGGGGATCAT
GTAACTCGCCTTGATCGTTGGGAACCGGAGCTGAATGAAGCCATACCAAACGACGAGCGTGACACCACGA
TGCCTGTAGCAATGGCAACAACGTTGCGCAAACTATTAACTGGCGAACTACTTACTCTAGCTTCCCGGCA
ACAATTAATAGACTGGATGGAGGCGGATAAAGTTGCAGGACCACTTCTGCGCTCGGCCCTTCCGGCTGGC
TGGTTTATTGCTGATAAATCTGGAGCCGGTGAGCGTGGAAGCCGCGGTATCATTGCAGCACTGGGGCCAG
ATGGTAAGCCCTCCCGTATCGTAGTTATCTACACGACGGGGAGTCAGGCAACTATGGATGAACGAAATAG
ACAGATCGCTGAGATAGGTGCCTCACTGATTAAGCATTGGTAACTGTCAGACCAAGTTTACTCATATATA
CTTTAGATTGATTTAAAACTTCATTTTTAATTTAAAAGGATCTAGGTGAAGATCCTTTTTGATAATCTCA
TGACCAAAATCCCTTAACGTGAGTTTTCGTTCCACTGAGCGTCAGACCCCGTAGAAAAGATCAAAGGATC
TTCTTGAGATCCTTTTTTTCTGCGCGTAATCTGCTGCTTGCAAACAAAAAAACCACCGCTACCAGCGGTG
GTTTGTTTGCCGGATCAAGAGCTACCAACTCTTTTTCCGAAGGTAACTGGCTTCAGCAGAGCGCAGATAC
CAAATACTGTTCTTCTAGTGTAGCCGTAGTTAGGCCACCACTTCAAGAACTCTGTAGCACCGCCTACATA
CCTCGCTCTGCTAATCCTGTTACCAGTGGCTGCTGCCAGTGGCGATAAGTCGTGTCTTACCGGGTTGGAC
TCAAGACGATAGTTACCGGATAAGGCGCAGCGGTCGGGCTGAACGGGGGGTTCGTGCACACAGCCCAGCT
TGGAGCGAACGACCTACACCGAACTGAGATACCTACAGCGTGAGCTATGAGAAAGCGCCACGCTTCCCGA
AGGGAGAAAGGCGGACAGGTATCCGGTAAGCGGCAGGGTCGGAACAGGAGAGCGCACGAGGGAGCTTCCA
GGGGGAAACGCCTGGTATCTTTATAGTCCTGTCGGGTTTCGCCACCTCTGACTTGAGCGTCGATTTTTGT
GATGCTCGTCAGGGGGGCGGAGCCTATGGAAAAACGCCAGCAACGCGGCCTTTTTACGGTTCCTGGCCTT
TTGCTGGCCTTTTGCTCACATGT
