>Addgene plasmid #79006 | Cas9-GFP_sg_mTfeb | addgene partial sequence | sequence record 150649 | EGFP-N 5'-CGTCGCCGTCCAGCTCGACCAG-3'
CCTTGCTCACTGGGCCAGGATTCTCCTCGACGTCACCGCATGTTAGCAGACTTCCTCTGCCCTCTCCACT
GCCGAATTCCTTTTTCTTTTTTGCCTGGCCGGCCTTTTTCGTGGCCGCCGGCCTTTTGTCGCCTCCCAGC
TGAGACAGGTCGATCCGTGTCTCGTACAGGCCGGTGATGCTCTGGTGGATCAGGGTGGCGTCCAGCACCT
CTTTGGTGCTGGTGTACCTCTTCCGGTCGATGGTGGTGTCAAAGTACTTGAAGGCGGCAGGGGCTCCCAG
ATTGGTCAGGGTAAACAGGTGGATGATATTCTCGGCCTGCTCTCTGATGGGCTTATCCCGGTGCTTGTTG
TAGGCGGACAGCACTTTGTCCAGATTAGCGTCGGCCAGGATCACTCTCTTGGAGAACTCGCTGATCTGCT
CGATGATCTCGTCCAGGTAGTGCTTGTGCTGTTCCACAAACAGCTGTTTCTGCTCATTATCCTCGGGGGA
GCCCTTCAGCTTCTCATAGTGGCTGGCCAGGTACAGGAAGTTCACATATTTGGAGGGCAGGGCCAGTTCG
TTTCCCTTCTGCAGTTCGCCGGCAGAGGCCAGCATTCTCTTCCGGCCGTTTTCCAGCTCGAACAGGGAGT
ACTTAGGCAGCTTGATGATCAGGTCCTTTTTCACTTCTTTGTAGCCCTTGGCTTCCAGAAAGTCGATGGG
ATTCTTCTCGAAGCTGCTTCTTTCCATGATGGTGATCCCCAGCAGCTCTTTCACACTCTTCAGTTTCTTG
GACTTGCCCTTTTCCACTTTGGCCACCACCAGCACAGAATAGGCCACGGTGGGGCTGTCGAAGCCGCCGT
ACTTCTTAGGGTCCCAGTCCTTCTTTCTGGCGATCAGCTTATCGCTGTTCCTCTTGGGCAGGATAGACTC
TTTGCTGAAGCCGCCTGTCTGCA
