>Addgene plasmid #79006 | Cas9-GFP_sg_mTfeb | addgene partial sequence | sequence record 150653 | hU6-F 5'-GAGGGCCTATTTCCCATGATT-3'
AGGCTGTTAGAGAGATAATTGGAATTAATTTGACTGTAAACACAAAGATATTAGTACAAAATACGTGACG
TAGAAAGTAATAATTTCTTGGGTAGTTTGCAGTTTTAAAATTATGTTTTAAAATGGACTATCATATGCTT
ACCGTAACTTGAAAGTATTTCGATTTCTTGGCTTTATATATCTTGTGGAAAGGACGAAACACCGAGCACT
GTTGCCGGCCGAGGGTTTTAGAGCTAGAAATAGCAAGTTAAAATAAGGCTAGTCCGTTATCAACTTGAAA
AAGTGGCACCGAGTCGGTGCTTTTTTGTTTTAGAGCTAGAAATAGCAAGTTAAAATAAGGCTAGTCCGTT
TTTAGCGCGTGCGCCAATTCTGCAGACAAATGGCTCTAGAGGTACCCGTTACATAACTTACGGTAAATGG
CCCGCCTGGCTGACCGCCCAACGACCCCCGCCCATTGACGTCAATAGTAACGCCAATAGGGACTTTCCAT
TGACGTCAATGGGTGGAGTATTTACGGTAAACTGCCCACTTGGCAGTACATCAAGTGTATCATATGCCAA
GTACGCCCCCTATTGACGTCAATGACGGTAAATGGCCCGCCTGGCATTGTGCCCAGTACATGACCTTATG
GGACTTTCCTACTTGGCAGTACATCTACGTATTAGTCATCGCTATTACCATGGTCGAGGTGAGCCCCACG
TTCTGCTTCACTCTCCCC
